>Addgene plasmid #173197 | pMito-HyPerGRt | addgene full sequence | sequence record 340566 | Addgene NGS Result
GCCAATTCAATATGGCGTATATGGACTCATGCCAATTCAATATGGTGGATCTGGACCTGTGCCAATTCAA
TATGGCGTATATGGACTCGTGCCAATTCAATATGGTGGATCTGGACCCCAGCCAATTCAATATGGCGGAC
TTGGCACCATGCCAATTCAATATGGCGGACCTGGCACTGTGCCAACTGGGGAGGGGTCTACTTGGCACGG
TGCCAAGTTTGAGGAGGGGTCTTGGCCCTGTGCCAAGTCCGCCATATTGAATTGGCATGGTGCCAATAAT
GGCGGCCATATTGGCTATATGCCAGGATCAATATATAGGCAATATCCAATATGGCCCTATGCCAATATGG
CTATTGGCCAGGTTCAATACTATGTATTGGCCCTATGCCATATAGTATTCCATATATGGGTTTTCCTATT
GACGTAGATAGCCCCTCCCAATGGGCGGTCCCATATACCATATATGGGGCTTCCTAATACCGCCCATAGC
CACTCCCCCATTGACGTCAATGGTCTCTATATATGGTCTTTCCTATTGACGTCATATGGGCGGTCCTATT
GACGTATATGGCGCCTCCCCCATTGACGTCAATTACGGTAAATGGCCCGCCTGGCTCAATGCCCATTGAC
GTCAATAGGACCACCCACCATTGACGTCAATGGGATGGCTCATTGCCCATTCATATCCGTTCTCACGCCC
CCTATTGACGTCAATGACGGTAAATGGCCCACTTGGCAGTACATCAATATCTATTAATAGTAACTTGGCA
AGTACATTACTATTGGAAGTACGCCAGGGTACATTGGCAGTACTCCCATTGACGTCAATGGCGGTAAATG
GCCCGCGATGGCTGCCAAGTACATCCCCATTGACGTCAATGGGGAGGGGCAATGACGCAAATGGGCGTTC
CATTGACGTAAATGGGCGGTAGGCGTGCCTAATGGGAGGTCTATATAAGCAATGCTCGTTTAGGGAACCG
CCATTCTGCCTGGGGACGTCGGAGCAAGCTTGATTTAGGTGACACTATAGAATACAAGCTACTTGTTCTT
TTTGCAGGATCCCATCGATTCGAATTCGCCACCATGTCCGTCCTGACGCCGCTGCTGCTGCGGGGCTTGA
CAGGCTCGGCCCGGCGGCTCCCAGTGCCGCGCGCCAAGATCCATTCGTTGGGGGATCTGTCCGTCCTGAC
GCCGCTGCTGCTGCGGGGCTTGACAGGCTCGGCCCGGCGGCTCCCAGTGCCGCGCGCCAAGATCCATTCG
TTGGGGGATACCGGTCACCTGGCTAATGAGGAGCAAAACGAATTGGAAGGTGCTTTTAAGCTGGGCTTGA
TCTTTACCGTCGCCCCGTACTTGCTGCCTAAGTTGATCGTCAGCCTGCGCCGCACCGCCCCGAAGATGCC
TTTGATGTTGGAGGAGAATTACACCCACACCCTTACCGAGTCACTGAAACGCGGCGACGTTGACGCCATC
ATTGTGGCAGAGCCGTTTCAAGAGCCGGGTATTGTGACTGAACCTTTGTATGACGAGCCGTTTTTCGTTA
TCGTTCCGAAGGGCCATAGCTTCGAGGAGTTGGATGCCGTTAGCCCTCGCATGTTGGGCGAAGAACAAGT
TCTGCTTCTGACCGAGGGCAACTGTATGCGTGACCAGGTGCTTAGCTCCGCCGGCTTCAACAGCAACAAC
GTCTATATCATGGCCGACAAGCAGAAGAACGGCATCAAGGCCAACTTCAAGATCCGCCACAACGTCGAGG
ACGGCAGCGTGCAGCTCGCCGACCACTACCAGCAGAACACCCCCATCGGCGACGGCCCCGTGCTGCTGCC
CGACAACCACTACCTGAGCTTCCAGTCCGTCCTGAGCAAAGACCCCAACGAGAAGCGCGATCACATGGTC
CTGCTGGAGTTCGTGACCGCCGCCGGGATCACTCTCGGCATGGACGAGCTGTACAACGTGGATGGCGGTA
GCGGTGGCACCGGCAGCAAGGGCGAGGAGCTGTTCACCGGGGTGGTGCCCATCCTGGTCGAGCTGGACGG
CGACGTAAACGGCCACAAGTTCAGCGTGTCCGGCGAGGGCGAGGGCGATGCCACCTACGGCAAGCTGACC
CTGAAGCTGATCTGCACCACCGGCAAGCTGCCCGTGCCCTGGCCCACCCTCGTGACCACCCTCAGCTACG
GCCTGAAGTGCTTCGCCCGCTACCCCGACCACATGAAGCAGCACGACTTCTTCAAGTCCGCCATGCCCGA
AGGCTACGTCCAGGAGCGCACCATCTTCTTCAAGGACGACGGCAACTACAAGACCCGCGCCGAGGTGAAG
TTCGAGGGCGACACCCTGGTGAACCGCATCGAGCTGAAGGGCATCGGCTTCAAGGAGGACGGCAACATCC
TGGGGCACAAGCTGGAGTACAACGGCCCCAGTTGCAGCGAGCTTGCCGCCAAACAGCGCATTCAGGGTCT
CACCAACACCCTTCAAGGCTCAAGCATCAATACCATCCGCCACATGGTTGCCAGTGGCTTGGCAATCAGC
GTCTTGCCTGCCACTGCCCTTACCGAAAACGACCACATGCTGTTTAGCATTATCCCGTTTGAAGGCACCC
CGCCTAGCCGCCGCGTTGTCCTGGCCTATCGCCGCAACTTTGTCCGCCCTAAGGCCCTTTCAGCCATGAA
AGCCGCAATTATGCAAAGCCAACTGCATGGTGTTAGCTTCATCTGCGATCTCGAGGGCGGTTCTGGTGGT
GGCGGTAGCGGTGGTGTGAGCAAGGGCGAGGAGGTCATCAAAGAGTTCATGCGCTTCAAGGTGCGCATGG
AGGGCTCCATGAACGGCCACGAGTTCGAGATCGAGGGCGAGGGCGAGGGCCGCCCCTACGAGGGCACCCA
GACCGCCAAGCTGAAGGTGACCAAGGGCGGCCCCCTGCCCTTCGCCTGGGACATCCTGTCCCCCCAGTTC
ATGTACGGCTCCAAGGCGTACGTGAAGCACCCCGCCGACATCCCCGATTACAAGAAGCTGTCCTTCCCCG
AGGGCTTCAAGTGGGAGCGCGTGATGAACTTCGAGGACGGCGGTCTGGTGACCGTGACCCAGGACTCCTC
CCTGCAGGACGGCACGCTGATCTACAAGGTGAAGATGCGCGGCACCAACTTCCCCCCCGACGGCCCCGTA
ATGCAGAAGAAGACCATGGGCTGGGAGGCCTCCACCGAGCGCCTGTACCCCCGCGACGGCGTGCTGAAGG
GCGAGATCCACCAGGCCCTGAAGCTGAAGGACGGCGGCCACTACCTGGTGGAGTTCAAGACCATCTACAT
GGCCAAGAAGCCCGTGCAACTGCCCGGCTACTACTACGTGGACACCAAGCTGGACATCACCTCCCACAAC
GAGGACTACACCATCGTGGAACAGTACGAGCGCTCCGAGGGCCGCCACCACCTGTTCCTGGGGCATGGCA
CCGGCAGCACCGGCAGCGGCAGCTCCGGCACCGCCTCCTCCGAGGACAACAACATGGCCGTCATCAAAGA
GTTCATGCGCTTCAAGGTGCGCATGGAGGGCTCCATGAACGGCCACGAGTTCGAGATCGAGGGCGAGGGC
GAGGGCCGCCCCTACGAGGGCACCCAGACCGCCAAGCTGAAGGTGACCAAGGGCGGCCCCCTGCCCTTCG
CCTGGGACATCCTGTCCCCCCAGTTCATGTACGGCTCCAAGGCGTACGTGAAGCACCCCGCCGACATCCC
CGATTACAAGAAGCTGTCCTTCCCCGAGGGCTTCAAGTGGGAGCGCGTGATGAACTTCGAGGACGGCGGT
CTGGTGACCGTGACCCAGGACTCCTCCCTGCAGGACGGCACGCTGATCTACAAGGTGAAGATGCGCGGCA
CCAACTTCCCCCCCGACGGCCCCGTAATGCAGAAGAAGACCATGGGCTGGGAGGCCTCCACCGAGCGCCT
GTACCCCCGCGACGGCGTGCTGAAGGGCGAGATCCACCAGGCCCTGAAGCTGAAGGACGGCGGCCACTAC
CTGGTGGAGTTCAAGACCATCTACATGGCCAAGAAGCCCGTGCAACTGCCCGGCTACTACTACGTGGACA
CCAAGCTGGACATCACCTCCCACAACGAGGACTACACCATCGTGGAACAGTACGAGCGCTCCGAGGGCCG
CCACCACCTGTTCCTGTACGGCATGGACGAGCTGTACAAGTGAGCTAGCCGGCGGCCTCTAGAACTATAG
TGAGTCGTATTACGTAGATCCAGACATGATAAGATACATTGATGAGTTTGGACAAACCACAACTAGAATG
CAGTGAAAAAAATGCTTTATTTGTGAAATTTGTGATGCTATTGCTTTATTTGTAACCATTATAAGCTGCA
ATAAACAAGTTAACAACAACAATTGCATTCATTTTATGTTTCAGGTTCAGGGGGAGGTGTGGGAGGTTTT
TTAATTCGCGGCCGCGGCGCCAATGCATTGGGCCCGGTACCCAGCTTTTGTTCCCTTTAGTGAGGGTTAA
TTGCGCGCTTGGCGTAATCATGGTCATAGCTGTTTCCTGTGTGAAATTGTTATCCGCTCACAATTCCACA
CAACATACGAGCCGGGAGCATAAAGTGTAAAGCCTGGGGTGCCTAATGAGTGAGCTAACTCACATTAATT
GCGTTGCGCTCACTGCCCGCTTTCCAGTCGGGAAACCTGTCGTGCCAGCTGCATTAATGAATCGGCCAAC
GCGCGGGGAGAGGCGGTTTGCGTATTGGGSGCTCTTCCGCTTCCTCGCTCACTGACTCGCTGCGCTCGGT
CGTTCGGCTGCGGCGAGCGGKATCAGCTCACTCAAAGGCGGTAATACGGTTATCCACAGAATCAGGGGAT
AACGCAGGAAAGAACATGTGAGCAAAAGGCCAGCAAAAGGCCAGGAACCGTAAAAAGGCCGCGTTGCTGG
CGTTTTTCCATAGGCTCCGCCCCCCTGACGAGCATCACAAAAATCGACGCTCAAGTCAGAGGTGGCGAAA
CCCGACAGGACTATAAAGATACCAGGCGTTTCCCCCTGGAAGCTCCCTCGTGCGCTCTCCTGTTCCGACC
CTGCCGCTTACCGGATACCTGTCCGCCTTTCTCCCTTCGGGAAGCGTGGCGCTTTCTCATAGCTCACGCT
GTAGGTATCTCAGTTCGGTGTAGGTCGTTCGCTCCAAGCTGGGCTGTGTGCACGAACCCCCCGTTCAGCC
CGACCGCTGCGCCTTATCCGGTAACTATCGTCTTGAGTCCAACCCGGTAAGACACGACTTATCGCCACTG
GCAGCAGCCACTGGTAACAGGATTAGCAGAGCGAGGTATGTAGGCGGTGCTACAGAGTTCTTGAAGTGGT
GGCCTAACTACGGCTACACTAGAAGAACAGTATTTGGTATCTGCGCTCTGCTGAAGCCAGTTACCTTCGG
AAAAAGAGTTGGTAGCTCTTGATCCGGCAAACAAACCACCGCTGGTAGCGGTGGTTTTTTTGTTTGCAAG
CAGCAGATTACGCGCAGAAAAAAAGGATCTCAAGAAGATCCTTTGATCTTTTCTACGGGGTCTGACGCTC
AGTGGAACGAAAACTCACGTTAAGGGATTTTGGTCATGAGATTATCAAAAAGGATCTTCACCTAGATCCT
TTTAAATTAAAAATGAAGTTTTAAATCAATCTAAAGTATATATGAGTAAACTTGGTCTGACAGTTACCAA
TGCTTAATCAGTGAGGCACCTATCTCAGCGATCTGTCTATTTCGTTCATCCATAGTTGCCTGACTCCCCG
TCGTGTAGATAACTACGATACGGGAGGGCTTACCATCTGGCCCCAGTGCTGCAATGATACCGCGAGACCC
ACGCTCACCGGCTCCAGATTTATCAGCAATAAACCAGCCAGCCGGAAGGGCCGAGCGCAGAAGTGGTCCT
GCAACTTTATCCGCCTCCATCCAGTCTATTAATTGTTGCCGGGAAGCTAGAGTAAGTAGTTCGCCAGTTA
ATAGTTTGCGCAACGTTGTTGCCATTGCTACAGGCATCGTGGTGTCACGCTCGTCGTTTGGTATGGCTTC
ATTCAGCTCCGGTTCCCAACGATCAAGGCGAGTTACATGATCCCCCATGTTGTGCAAAAAAGCGGTTAGC
TCCTTCGGTCCTCCGATCGTTGTCAGAAGTAAGTTGGCCGCAGTGTTATCACTCATGGTTATGGCAGCAC
TGCATAATTCTCTTACTGTCATGCCATCCGTAAGATGCTTTTCTGTGACTGGTGAGTACTCAACCAAGTC
ATTCTGAGAATAGTGTATGCGGCGACCGAGTTGCTCTTGCCCGGCGTCAATACGGGATAATACCGCGCCA
CATAGCAGAACTTTAAAAGTGCTCATCATTGGAAAACGTTCTTCGGGGCGAAAACTCTCAAGGATCTTAC
CGCTGTTGAGATCCAGTTCGATGTAACCCACTCGTGCACCCAACTGATCTTCAGCATCTTTTACTTTCAC
CAGCGTTTCTGGGTGAGCAAAAACAGGAAGGCAAAATGCCGCAAAAAAGGGAATAAGGGCGACACGGAAA
TGTTGAATACTCATACTCTTCCTTTTTCAATATTATTGAAGCATTTATCAGGGTTATTGTCTCATGAGCG
GATACATATTTGAATGTATTTAGAAAAATAAACAAATAGGGGTTCCGCGCACATTTCCCCGAAAAGTGCC
ACCTAAATTGTAAGCGTTAATATTTTGTTAAAATTCGCGTTAAATTTTTGTTAAATCAGCTCATTTTTTA
ACCAATAGGCCGAAATCGGCAAAATCCCTTATAAATCAAAAGAATAGACCGAGATAGGGT
[37 nt withheld, positions 6781-6817]
AAAGAACGTGGACTCCAACGTCAAAGG
[49 nt withheld, positions 6845-6893]
T
[91 nt withheld, positions 6895-6985]
G
[124 nt withheld, positions 6987-7110]
CCCATTCGCCATTCAGGCTGCGCAACTGTTGGGAAGGGCGATCGGTGCGGGCCTCTTCGCTATTACGCCA
GTCGACC
Features (pLannotate 1.2.2; 18 found; start..end, strand, type, name):
      1..978     +  promoter       CMV IE94 promoter: enhancer/promoter region of simian cytomegalovirus major immediate early transcription unit IE94
   1013..1031    +  promoter       SP6 promoter: promoter for bacteriophage SP6 RNA polymerase
   1084..1158    +  CDS            COX8 presequence: mitochondrial presequence of human cytochrome c oxidase subunit VIII (Rizutto et al., 1989)
   1178..1251    +  CDS            COX8 presequence (fragment): mitochondrial presequence of human cytochrome c oxidase subunit VIII (Rizutto et al., 1989)
   1678..2403    +  CDS            cEGFP: cEGFP is a basic (constitutively fluorescent) green fluorescent protein published in 2008, derived from Aequorea victoria.
   2746..4170    +  CDS            tdTomato: tdTomato is a basic (constitutively fluorescent) orange fluorescent protein published in 2004, derived from Discosoma sp.. It is reported to be a somewhat slowly-maturing tandem dimer with low acid sensitivity.
   4195..4212    -  promoter       T7 promoter (fragment): promoter for bacteriophage T7 RNA polymerase
   4217..4351    -  polyA_signal   SV40 poly(A) signal: SV40 polyadenylation signal
   4464..4482    -  promoter       T3 promoter: promoter for bacteriophage T3 RNA polymerase
   4527..4543    -  protein_bind   lac operator: The lac repressor binds to the lac operator to inhibit transcription in E. coli. This inhibition can be relieved by adding lactose or isopropyl-β-D-thiogalactopyranoside (IPTG). lac repressor encoded by lacI
   4551..4581    -  promoter       lac promoter: promoter for the E. coli lac operon
   4596..4617    -  protein_bind   CAP binding site: CAP binding activates transcription in the presence of cAMP. E. coli catabolite activator protein
   4630..4722    -  CDS            lacI (fragment): lac repressor; lacI; The lac repressor binds to the lac operator to inhibit transcription in E. coli. This inhibition can be relieved by adding lactose or isopropyl-β-D-thiogalactopyranoside (IPTG).
   4905..5493    -  rep_origin     ori: high-copy-number ColE1/pMB1/pBR322/pUC origin of replication
   5664..6524    -  CDS            AmpR: β-lactamase; bla; confers resistance to ampicillin, carbenicillin, and related antibiotics
   6525..6629    -  promoter       AmpR promoter: bla
   6682..7110    -  rep_origin     f1 ori (sequence partly withheld): f1 bacteriophage origin of replication; arrow indicates direction of (+) strand synthesis
   7115..7181    -  CDS            lacZα (fragment): LacZα fragment of β-galactosidase; lacZ fragment
