[The description below was written by a language model from this plasmid's Addgene catalogue record and pLannotate feature annotations shown in this document.]
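Description:
pMito-HyPerGRt is a mammalian expression plasmid built on the pCS2+ backbone that encodes a mitochondrially targeted, ratiometric hydrogen peroxide sensor. It is propagated in E. coli through a high-copy ColE1/pUC-type origin and selected with ampicillin via the β-lactamase gene. An f1 origin and remnants of the lac promoter/operator, lacI and lacZα regions are also carried over from the parental vector. The catalogue lists a total size of 7178 bp, and the sequenced record is 7,187 nt, a small discrepancy that the record does not explain.

The synthetic insert of about 3.1 kb, cloned between BamHI and XbaI sites that both remain intact, sits downstream of the simian CMV IE94 enhancer/promoter and is terminated by an SV40 polyadenylation signal. The open reading frame begins with a COX8 mitochondrial presequence followed by a second, partial copy, a tandem arrangement that directs the fusion protein into the mitochondria. Next comes HyPer7, the peroxide-responsive green indicator. The automated annotation labels only its GFP-derived core (as "cEGFP"), so the flanking unannotated sequence presumably corresponds to the sensing domain, though the feature table does not identify it. HyPer7 is fused to tdTomato, a constitutively fluorescent tandem-dimer orange-red protein that serves as a peroxide-insensitive reference, so the green-to-red ratio can normalise for expression level.

SP6, T7 (partial) and T3 phage promoters flank the cassette. SP6 lies in the sense orientation, as is usual for pCS2+, and could support in vitro transcription. The stated purpose is detection of mitochondrial hydrogen peroxide, and the associated publication applied it to ratiometric imaging in Aβ42-mediated neurotoxicity.
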