Addgene plasmid #173197: pMito-HyPerGRt
Purpose: HyPer7 and tdTomato fusion to detect mitochondrial hydrogen peroxide
Depositing lab: Huiwang Ai. Depositing organization: University of Virginia. Publication: Ratiometric Imaging of Mitochondrial Hydrogen Peroxide in Abeta42-Mediated Neurotoxicity. Li X, Zhang Y, Ai HW. ACS Sens. 2022 Feb 28. doi: 10.1021/acssensors.1c01381. PubMed 35226474.
Backbone
  Vector backbone: pCS2+
  Backbone size w/o insert (bp): 4088
  Total vector size (bp): 7178
  Vector type: Mammalian Expression
Growth in bacteria
  Bacterial resistance: Ampicillin, 100 μg/mL
  Growth temperature: 37°C
  Growth strain: DH5alpha
  Copy number: Unknown
Gene/Insert
  Gene/Insert name: Hyper7-tdTomato (alt name: HyPerGRT)
  Species: Synthetic
  Insert size (bp): 3089
  Promoter: CMV IE94 promoter
  Cloning method: Restriction Enzyme; 5′ cloning site BamH I (not destroyed); 3′ cloning site XbaI (not destroyed)
  Sequencing primers: 5′ tacaagctacttgttctttttgcag; 3′ tggatctacgtaatacgactcactata
Terms and licenses: Academic/Nonprofit Terms; Industry Terms: Not Available to Industry
How to cite: pMito-HyPerGRt was a gift from Huiwang Ai (Addgene plasmid # 173197 ; http://n2t.net/addgene:173197 ; RRID:Addgene_173197)
